Addgene plasmid #168742: pDONR223 HCoV-229E NSP16_nostop
Purpose: Gateway-compatible Entry vector
Depositing lab: Fritz Roth. Depositing organization: Sinai Health System. Publication: A resource of human coronavirus protein-coding sequences in a flexible, multipurpose Gateway Entry clone collection. Weller B, Lin CW, Pogoutse O, Sauer M, Marin-de la Rosa N, Strobel A, Young V, Knapp JJ, Rayhan A, Falter C, Kim DK, Roth FP, Falter-Braun P. G3 (Bethesda). 2023 Jul 5;13(7):jkad105. doi: 10.1093/g3journal/jkad105. PubMed 37267226.
Backbone
  Vector backbone: pDONR223
  Backbone manufacturer: Rual et al, Genome Res. 14:2128-2135, 2004.
  Backbone size w/o insert (bp): 5005
  Vector type: Other
Growth in bacteria
  Bacterial resistance: Spectinomycin, 50 μg/mL
  Growth temperature: 37°C
  Growth strain: DH5alpha
  Copy number: Unknown
Gene/Insert
  Gene/Insert name: NSP16
  Species: Other
  Insert size (bp): 900
  Entrez Gene: HCoV229Egp1 (a.k.a. HCoV229Egp1)
  Cloning method: Gateway Cloning
  Sequencing primers: 5′ m13-For; 3′ m13-Rev
Resource information
  A portion of this plasmid was derived from a plasmid made by: Falter-Braun Lab
Terms and licenses: Academic/Nonprofit Terms; Industry Terms
How to cite: pDONR223 HCoV-229E NSP16_nostop was a gift from Fritz Roth (Addgene plasmid # 168742 ; http://n2t.net/addgene:168742 ; RRID:Addgene_168742)
