[The description below was written by a language model from this plasmid's Addgene catalogue record.]
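Description:
pDONR223 HCoV-229E NSP16_nostop is a Gateway-compatible Entry clone built on the pDONR223 donor backbone (recorded as about 5 kb without insert). It carries the coding sequence for non-structural protein 16 (NSP16) of human coronavirus 229E. The insert is about 900 bp and was introduced by Gateway cloning. In an Entry clone of this kind, the open reading frame is normally flanked by attL recombination sites, although no feature table is supplied here to confirm the annotated elements. The plasmid is propagated in standard E. coli cloning strains under spectinomycin selection. Its copy number is recorded as unknown, and the record does not describe the origin of replication. M13 forward and reverse primer sites flank the insert for sequence verification.

As an Entry vector, the construct is not itself intended for expression, and the record lists no promoter, tag or reporter driving the insert. Instead, the ORF is meant to be transferred by LR recombination into Destination vectors, which supply the promoter, host-specific elements and any fusion partners. The "nostop" designation indicates that the native stop codon has been omitted, so the NSP16 reading frame can continue into a C-terminal tag or fusion domain encoded by the Destination vector. In coronaviruses generally, NSP16 is known as the 2′-O-methyltransferase involved in viral RNA cap modification. The clone belongs to a collection of human coronavirus protein-coding sequences assembled as a flexible, multipurpose resource, for example for moving viral ORFs into expression or interaction-assay vectors.
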