>Addgene plasmid #168742 | pDONR223 HCoV-229E NSP16_nostop | depositor partial sequence | sequence record 326951 | Inserted CDS without stop codon
ATGAGTGCAGAATGGAAATGCGGGTATTCTATGCCTGGTATTTATAAGACACAACGTATGTGCTTAGAAC
CATGTAATTTGTATAATTATGGTGCAGGTTTGAAGTTGCCCAGTGGCATTATGTTCAATGTTGTTAAATA
CACTCAATTGTGTCAATATTTTAACAGTACCACGTTATGTGTTCCTCATAATATGAGAGTGTTACACTTG
GGTGCTGGCTCTGATTATGGTGTTGCACCAGGAACTGCTGTTCTTAAAAGGTGGTTGCCGCACGACGCAA
TTGTTGTTGACAACGATGTTGTTGACTATGTGAGTGACGCTGATTTTAGTGTTACTGGTGATTGTGCAAC
CGTTTATTTGGAAGACAAGTTTGACTTGTTAATCTCTGATATGTACGATGGTAGGACAAAGGCAATTGAT
GGTGAAAATGTTTCGAAAGAAGGATTTTTCACTTACATCAATGGTTTCATTTGTGAAAAACTTGCCATCG
GAGGTTCGATTGCTATTAAAGTAACAGAGTATAGCTGGAATAAGAAATTGTATGAACTTGTACAAAGATT
TTCTTTTTGGACTATGTTTTGCACTTCTGTTAATACGTCATCATCAGAAGCCTTTGTTGTCGGAATTAAC
TATCTTGGTGATTTCGCACAAGGACCTTTTATAGATGGTAACATAATACACGCAAATTATGTATTTTGGC
GTAACTCCACTGTTATGAGTTTGTCCTACAACTCTGTTTTAGACCTGAGTAAATTTAATTGCAAACACAA
AGCGACTGTTGTTGTGCAATTAAAGGATAGTGATATTAATGAAATGGTGCTTAGTCTTGTTAGGAGTGGT
AAGTTGCTTGTAAGGGGTAATGGCAAGTGTTTGAGTTTTAGTAATCATTTAGTCTCAACTAAATAA
